Addgene plasmid #116567: pHAGE-PIK3CD-E873K
Purpose: Lentiviral expression of PIK3CD E873K
Depositing lab: Gordon Mills & Kenneth Scott. Depositing organization: Baylor College of Medicine. Publication: Systematic Functional Annotation of Somatic Mutations in Cancer. Ng PK, Li J, Jeong KJ, Shao S, Chen H, Tsang YH, Sengupta S, Wang Z, Bhavana VH, Tran R, Soewito S, Minussi DC, Moreno D, Kong K, Dogruluk T, Lu H, Gao J, Tokheim C, Zhou DC, Johnson AM, Zeng J, Ip CKM, Ju Z, Wester M, Yu S, Li Y, Vellano CP, Schultz N, Karchin R, Ding L, Lu Y, Cheung LWT, Chen K, Shaw KR, Meric-Bernstam F, Scott KL, Yi S, Sahni N, Liang H, Mills GB. Cancer Cell. 2018 Mar 12;33(3):450-462.e10. doi: 10.1016/j.ccell.2018.01.021. PubMed 29533785.
Backbone
  Vector backbone: pHAGE
  Vector type: Lentiviral
Growth in bacteria
  Bacterial resistance: Ampicillin, 100 μg/mL
  Growth temperature: 37°C
  Growth strain: Stbl3
  Copy number: High Copy
Gene/Insert
  Gene/Insert name: PIK3CD
  Species: H. sapiens (human)
  Mutation: E873K
  Entrez Gene: PIK3CD (a.k.a. APDS, IMD14, IMD14A, IMD14B, P110DELTA, PI3K, ROCHIS, p110D)
  Cloning method: Gateway Cloning
Terms and licenses: Academic/Nonprofit Terms; Industry Terms: Not Available to Industry
How to cite: pHAGE-PIK3CD-E873K was a gift from Gordon Mills & Kenneth Scott (Addgene plasmid # 116567 ; http://n2t.net/addgene:116567 ; RRID:Addgene_116567)
