[The description below was written by a language model from this plasmid's Addgene catalogue record, the feature table of its GenBank file and pLannotate feature annotations shown in this document.]
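Description:
pHAGE-PIK3CD-E873K is an HIV-1-based lentiviral expression plasmid of about 11.6 kb, built on the pHAGE backbone, that delivers a point-mutant form of human PIK3CD, the p110δ catalytic subunit of phosphoinositide 3-kinase. It is propagated in E. coli through a high-copy ColE1/pUC-type origin and selected with ampicillin via the β-lactamase gene. The transfer cassette is bounded by a truncated 5' LTR and a ΔU3 self-inactivating 3' LTR. It carries the elements needed for vector production and transduction: the Ψ packaging signal with an adjoining gag fragment, the Rev response element for nuclear export of the unspliced genomic RNA, and the cPPT/CTS. Short nef, Rev, lacI, SV40 origin and SV40 poly(A) fragments are also annotated and appear to be backbone remnants.

Within the provirus, the constitutive human EF-1α promoter drives the PIK3CD open reading frame carrying the E873K substitution. The ORF was introduced by Gateway recombination and is flanked by attB1 and attB2 scars. A V5 epitope sequence lies downstream, separated from the ORF by the attB2 site, T3 and T7 promoter sequences and an attB4 fragment; the record does not say whether it is translated in frame with the kinase. An EMCV IRES then allows a puromycin N-acetyltransferase gene to be translated from the same transcript, so transduced mammalian cells can be selected with puromycin. A WPRE boosts transcript expression. The separate GenBank record held for this plasmid spans only 3,132 bp, the same length as the annotated PIK3CD coding region, and carries no feature annotation. The plasmid comes from a study on systematic functional annotation of somatic mutations in cancer, which suggests its use for stable expression of this variant to assess its functional effects.
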