Features (pLannotate 1.2.2; 30 found; start..end, strand, type, name):
    377..634     +  LTR            5' LTR (truncated): truncated 5' long terminal repeat (LTR) from HIV-1
    681..806     +  misc_feature   HIV-1 Ψ: packaging signal of human immunodeficiency virus type 1
    790..1128    +  CDS            HIV-1 gag (fragment): gag protein from human immunodeficiency virus 1; gag
   1303..1536    +  misc_feature   RRE: The Rev response element (RRE) of HIV-1 allows for Rev-dependent mRNA export from the nucleus to the cytoplasm.
   1913..2013    +  CDS            Rev (fragment): human immunodeficiency virus 1 (HIV-1) Rev protein; rev; enhances nuclear export of unspliced and incompletely spliced viral mRNAs
   2058..2175    +  misc_feature   cPPT/CTS: central polypurine tract and central termination sequence of HIV-1
   2223..3401    +  promoter       EF-1α promoter: strong constitutive promoter for human elongation factor EF-1α
   3422..3439    +  protein_bind   attB1 (fragment): mutant version of attB; core recombination site for the Gateway® BP reaction BP Clonase™
   3448..6579    +  CDS            PIK3CD: PK3CD_HUMAN - Experimental evidence at protein level: Swiss-Prot protein existence level 1. Phosphoinositide-3-kinase (PI3K) phosphorylates phosphatidylinositol (PI) and its phosphorylated derivatives at position 3 of the inositol ring to produce 3-phosphoinositides (PubMed:9235916). Uses ATP and PtdIns(4,5)P2 (phosphatidylinositol 4,5- bisphosphate) to generate phosphatidylinositol 3,4,5-trisphosphate (PIP3) (PubMed:15135396). PIP3 plays a key role by recruiting PH domain-containing proteins to the membrane, including AKT1 and PDPK1, activating signaling cascades involved in cell growth, surv
   6587..6604    -  protein_bind   attB2 (fragment): mutant version of attB; core recombination site for the Gateway® BP reaction BP Clonase™
   6613..6631    +  promoter       T3 promoter: promoter for bacteriophage T3 RNA polymerase
   6657..6675    -  promoter       T7 promoter: promoter for bacteriophage T7 RNA polymerase
   6681..6699    -  protein_bind   attB4 (fragment): mutant version of attB; core recombination site for the Gateway® BP reaction BP Clonase™
   6755..6796    +  CDS            V5 tag: epitope tag from simian virus 5
   6922..7384    +  misc_feature   IRES: internal ribosome entry site (IRES) of the encephalomyocarditis virus (EMCV)
   7398..7995    +  CDS            PuroR (fragment): puromycin N-acetyltransferase; pac from Streptomyces; confers resistance to puromycin
   8011..8599    +  misc_feature   WPRE: woodchuck hepatitis virus posttranscriptional regulatory element
   8607..8672    +  CDS            nef (fragment): NEF_HV1Z2 - Experimental evidence at protein level: Swiss-Prot protein existence level 1. Extracellular Nef protein targets CD4(+) T-lymphocytes for apoptosis by interacting with CXCR4 surface receptors. From Human immunodeficiency virus type 1 group M subtype D (isolate Z2/CDC-Z34) (HIV-1).
   8674..8907    +  LTR            3' LTR (ΔU3): self-inactivating 3' long terminal repeat (LTR) from HIV-1
   9112..9216    +  promoter       AmpR promoter: bla
   9217..10077   +  CDS            AmpR: β-lactamase; bla; confers resistance to ampicillin, carbenicillin, and related antibiotics
  10248..10836   +  rep_origin     ori: high-copy-number ColE1/pMB1/pBR322/pUC origin of replication
  11019..11073   +  CDS            lacI (fragment): lac repressor; lacI; The lac repressor binds to the lac operator to inhibit transcription in E. coli. This inhibition can be relieved by adding lactose or isopropyl-β-D-thiogalactopyranoside (IPTG).
  11079..11172   +  rep_origin     SV40 ori (fragment): SV40 origin of replication
  11197..11234   +  CDS            lacI (fragment): lac repressor; lacI; The lac repressor binds to the lac operator to inhibit transcription in E. coli. This inhibition can be relieved by adding lactose or isopropyl-β-D-thiogalactopyranoside (IPTG).
  11247..11268   +  protein_bind   CAP binding site: CAP binding activates transcription in the presence of cAMP. E. coli catabolite activator protein
  11283..11313   +  promoter       lac promoter: promoter for the E. coli lac operon
  11317..11339   +  protein_bind   lac operator (fragment): The lac repressor binds to the lac operator to inhibit transcription in E. coli. This inhibition can be relieved by adding lactose or isopropyl-β-D-thiogalactopyranoside (IPTG). lac repressor encoded by lacI
  11371..11454   +  polyA_signal   SV40 poly(A) signal (fragment): SV40 polyadenylation signal
  11621..329     +  CDS            nef (fragment) (across the origin): NEF_HV1BR - Experimental evidence at protein level: Swiss-Prot protein existence level 1. Extracellular Nef protein targets CD4(+) T-lymphocytes for apoptosis by interacting with CXCR4 surface receptors (PubMed:14990729). From Human immunodeficiency virus type 1 group M subtype B (isolate BRU/LAI) (HIV-1).
>Addgene plasmid #116567 | pHAGE-PIK3CD-E873K | addgene full sequence | sequence record 243187 | Addgene NGS Result
TGGAAGGGCTAATTCACTCCCAAAGAAGACAAGATATCCTTGATCTGTGGATCTACCACACACAAGGCTA
CTTCCCTGATTAGCAGAACTACACACCAGGGCCAGGGGTCAGATATCCACTGACCTTTGGATGGTGCTAC
AAGCTAGTACCAGTTGAGCCAGATAAGGTAGAAGAGGCCAATAAAGGAGAGAACACCAGCTTGTTACACC
CTGTGAGCCTGCATGGGATGGATGACCCGGAGAGAGAAGTGTTAGAGTGGAGGTTTGACAGCCGCCTAGC
ATTTCATCACGTGGCCCGAGAGCTGCATCCGGAGTACTTCAAGAACTGCTGATATCGAGCTTGCTACAAG
GGACTTTCCGCTGGGGACTTTCCAGGGAGGCGTGGCCTGGGCGGGACTGGGGAGTGGCGAGCCCTCAGAT
CCTGCATATAAGCAGCTGCTTTTTGCCTGTACTGGGTCTCTCTGGTTAGACCAGATCTGAGCCTGGGAGC
TCTCTGGCTAACTAGGGAACCCACTGCTTAAGCCTCAATAAAGCTTGCCTTGAGTGCTTCAAGTAGTGTG
TGCCCGTCTGTTGTGTGACTCTGGTAACTAGAGATCCCTCAGACCCTTTTAGTCAGTGTGGAAAATCTCT
AGCAGTGGCGCCCGAACAGGGACTTGAAAGCGAAAGGGAAACCAGAGGAGCTCTCTCGACGCAGGACTCG
GCTTGCTGAAGCGCGCACGGCAAGAGGCGAGGGGCGGCGACTGGTGAGTACGCCAAAAATTTTGACTAGC
GGAGGCTAGAAGGAGAGAGATGGGTGCGAGAGCGTCAGTATTAAGCGGGGGAGAATTAGATCGCGATGGG
AAAAAATTCGGTTAAGGCCAGGGGGAAAGAAAAAATATAAATTAAAACATATAGTATGGGCAAGCAGGGA
GCTAGAACGATTCGCAGTTAATCCTGGCCTGTTAGAAACATCAGAAGGCTGTAGACAAATACTGGGACAG
CTACAACCATCCCTTCAGACAGGATCAGAAGAACTTAGATCATTATATAATACAGTAGCAACCCTCTATT
GTGTGCATCAAAGGATAGAGATAAAAGACACCAAGGAAGCTTTAGACAAGATAGAGGAAGAGCAAAACAA
AAGTAAGACCACCGCACAGCAAGCGGCCGGCCGCTGATCTTCAGACCTGGAGGAGGAGATATGAGGGACA
ATTGGAGAAGTGAATTATATAAATATAAAGTAGTAAAAATTGAACCATTAGGAGTAGCACCCACCAAGGC
AAAGAGAAGAGTGGTGCAGAGAGAAAAAAGAGCAGTGGGAATAGGAGCTTTGTTCCTTGGGTTCTTGGGA
GCAGCAGGAAGCACTATGGGCGCAGCGTCAATGACGCTGACGGTACAGGCCAGACAATTATTGTCTGGTA
TAGTGCAGCAGCAGAACAATTTGCTGAGGGCTATTGAGGCGCAACAGCATCTGTTGCAACTCACAGTCTG
GGGCATCAAGCAGCTCCAGGCAAGAATCCTGGCTGTGGAAAGATACCTAAAGGATCAACAGCTCCTGGGG
ATTTGGGGTTGCTCTGGAAAACTCATTTGCACCACTGCTGTGCCTTGGAATGCTAGTTGGAGTAATAAAT
CTCTGGAACAGATTTGGAATCACACGACCTGGATGGAGTGGGACAGAGAAATTAACAATTACACAAGCTT
AATACACTCCTTAATTGAAGAATCGCAAAACCAGCAAGAAAAGAATGAACAAGAATTATTGGAATTAGAT
AAATGGGCAAGTTTGTGGAATTGGTTTAACATAACAAATTGGCTGTGGTATATAAAATTATTCATAATGA
TAGTAGGAGGCTTGGTAGGTTTAAGAATAGTTTTTGCTGTACTTTCTATAGTGAATAGAGTTAGGCAGGG
ATATTCACCATTATCGTTTCAGACCCACCTCCCAACCCCGAGGGGACCCGACAGGCCCGAAGGAATAGAA
GAAGAAGGTGGAGAGAGAGACAGAGACAGATCCATTCGATTAGTGAACGGATCTCGACGGTATCGCCGAA
TTCACAAATGGCAGTATTCATCCACAATTTTAAAAGAAAAGGGGGGATTGGGGGGTACAGTGCAGGGGAA
AGAATAGTAGACATAATAGCAACAGACATACAAACTAAAGAATTACAAAAACAAATTACAAAAATTCAAA
ATTTTCGGGTTTATTACAGGGACAGCAGAGATCCAGTTTGGACTAGTCGTGAGGCTCCGGTGCCCGTCAG
TGGGCAGAGCGCACATCGCCCACAGTCCCCGAGAAGTTGGGGGGAGGGGTCGGCAATTGAACCGGTGCCT
AGAGAAGGTGGCGCGGGGTAAACTGGGAAAGTGATGTCGTGTACTGGCTCCGCCTTTTTCCCGAGGGTGG
GGGAGAACCGTATATAAGTGCAGTAGTCGCCGTGAACGTTCTTTTTCGCAACGGGTTTGCCGCCAGAACA
CAGGTAAGTGCCGTGTGTGGTTCCCGCGGGCCTGGCCTCTTTACGGGTTATGGCCCTTGCGTGCCTTGAA
TTACTTCCACCTGGCTGCAGTACGTGATTCTTGATCCCGAGCTTCGGGTTGGAAGTGGGTGGGAGAGTTC
GAGGCCTTGCGCTTAAGGAGCCCCTTCGCCTCGTGCTTGAGTTGAGGCCTGGCCTGGGCGCTGGGGCCGC
CGCGTGCGAATCTGGTGGCACCTTCGCGCCTGTCTCGCTGCTTTCGATAAGTCTCTAGCCATTTAAAATT
TTTGATGACCTGCTGCGACGCTTTTTTTCTGGCAAGATAGTCTTGTAAATGCGGGCCAAGATCTGCACAC
TGGTATTTCGGTTTTTGGGGCCGCGGGCGGCGACGGGGCCCGTGCGTCCCAGCGCACATGTTCGGCGAGG
CGGGGCCTGCGAGCGCGGCCACCGAGAATCGGACGGGGGTAGTCTCAAGCTGGCCGGCCTGCTCTGGTGC
CTGGCCTCGCGCCGCCGTGTATCGCCCCGCCCTGGGCGGCAAGGCTGGCCCGGTCGGCACCAGTTGCGTG
AGCGGAAAGATGGCCGCTTCCCGGCCCTGCTGCAGGGAGCTCAAAATGGAGGACGCGGCGCTCGGGAGAG
CGGGCGGGTGAGTCACCCACACAAAGGAAAAGGGCCTTTCCGTCCTCAGCCGTCGCTTCATGTGACTCCA
CGGAGTACCGGGCGCCGTCCAGGCACCTCGATTAGTTCTCGAGCTTTTGGAGTACGTCGTCTTTAGGTTG
GGGGGAGGGGTTTTATGCGATGGAGTTTCCCCACACTGAGTGGGTGGAGACTGAAGTTAGGCCAGCTTGG
CACTTGATGTAATTCTCCTTGGAATTTGCCCTTTTTGAGTTTGGATCTTGGTTCATTCTCAAGCCTCAGA
CAGTGGTTCAAAGTTTTTTTCTTCCATTTCAGGTGTCGTGAAGCGGCCCTGCAGATATCAACAAGTTTGT
ACAAAAAAGTTGGCACCATGCCCCCTGGGGTGGACTGCCCCATGGAATTCTGGACCAAGGAGGAGAATCA
GAGCGTTGTGGTTGACTTCCTGCTGCCCACAGGGGTCTACCTGAACTTCCCTGTGTCCCGCAATGCCAAC
CTCAGCACCATCAAGCAGCTGCTGTGGCACCGCGCCCAGTATGAGCCGCTCTTCCACATGCTCAGTGGCC
CCGAGGCCTATGTGTTCACCTGCATCAACCAGACAGCGGAGCAGCAAGAGCTGGAGGACGAGCAACGGCG
TCTGTGTGACGTGCAGCCCTTCCTGCCCGTCCTGCGCCTGGTGGCCCGTGAGGGCGACCGCGTGAAGAAG
CTCATCAACTCACAGATCAGCCTCCTCATCGGCAAAGGCCTCCACGAGTTTGACTCCTTGTGCGACCCAG
AAGTGAACGACTTTCGCGCCAAGATGTGCCAATTCTGCGAGGAGGCGGCCGCCCGCCGGCAGCAGCTGGG
CTGGGAGGCCTGGCTGCAGTACAGTTTCCCCCTGCAGCTGGAGCCCTCGGCTCAAACCTGGGGGCCTGGT
ACCCTGCGGCTCCCGAACCGGGCCCTTCTGGTCAACGTTAAGTTTGAGGGCAGCGAGGAGAGCTTCACCT
TCCAGGTGTCCACCAAGGACGTGCCGCTGGCGCTGATGGCCTGTGCCCTGCGGAAGAAGGCCACAGTGTT
CCGGCAGCCGCTGGTGGAGCAGCCGGAAGACTACACGCTGCAGGTGAACGGCAGGCATGAGTACCTGTAT
GGCAGCTACCCGCTCTGCCAGTTCCAGTACATCTGCAGCTGCCTGCACAGTGGGTTGACCCCTCACCTGA
CCATGGTCCATTCCTCCTCCATCCTCGCCATGCGGGATGAGCAGAGCAACCCTGCCCCCCAGGTCCAGAA
ACCGCGTGCCAAACCACCTCCCATTCCTGCGAAGAAGCCTTCCTCTGTGTCCCTGTGGTCCCTGGAGCAG
CCGTTCCGCATCGAGCTCATCCAGGGCAGCAAAGTGAACGCCGACGAGCGGATGAAGCTGGTGGTGCAGG
CCGGGCTTTTCCACGGCAACGAGATGCTGTGCAAGACGGTGTCCAGCTCGGAGGTGAGCGTGTGCTCGGA
GCCCGTGTGGAAGCAGCGGCTGGAGTTCGACATCAACATCTGCGACCTGCCCCGCATGGCCCGTCTCTGC
TTTGCGCTGTACGCCGTGATCGAGAAAGCCAAGAAGGCTCGCTCCACCAAGAAGAAGTCCAAGAAGGCGG
ACTGCCCCATTGCCTGGGCCAACCTCATGCTGTTTGACTACAAGGACCAGCTTAAGACCGGGGAACGCTG
CCTCTACATGTGGCCCTCCGTCCCAGATGAGAAGGGCGAGCTGCTGAACCCCACGGGCACTGTGCGCAGT
AACCCCAACACGGATAGCGCCGCTGCCCTGCTCATCTGCCTGCCCGAGGTGGCCCCGCACCCCGTGTACT
ACCCCGCCCTGGAGAAGATCTTGGAGCTGGGGCGACACAGCGAGTGTGTGCATGTCACCGAGGAGGAGCA
GCTGCAGCTGCGGGAAATCCTGGAGCGGCGGGGGTCTGGGGAGCTGTATGAGCACGAGAAGGACCTGGTG
TGGAAGCTGCGGCATGAAGTCCAGGAGCACTTCCCGGAGGCGCTAGCCCGGCTGCTGCTGGTCACCAAGT
GGAACAAGCATGAGGATGTGGCCCAGATGCTCTACCTGCTGTGCTCCTGGCCGGAGCTGCCCGTCCTGAG
CGCCCTGGAGCTGCTAGACTTCAGCTTCCCCGATTGCCACGTAGGCTCCTTCGCCATCAAGTCGCTGCGG
AAACTGACGGACGATGAGCTGTTCCAGTACCTGCTGCAGCTGGTGCAGGTGCTCAAGTACGAGTCCTACC
TGGACTGCGAGCTGACCAAATTCCTGCTGGACCGGGCCCTGGCCAACCGCAAGATCGGCCACTTCCTTTT
CTGGCACCTCCGCTCCGAGATGCACGTGCCGTCGGTGGCCCTGCGCTTCGGCCTCATCCTGGAGGCCTAC
TGCAGGGGCAGCACCCACCACATGAAGGTGCTGATGAAGCAGGGGGAAGCACTGAGCAAACTGAAGGCCC
TGAATGACTTCGTCAAGCTGAGCTCTCAGAAGACCCCCAAGCCCCAGACCAAGGAGCTGATGCACTTGTG
CATGCGGCAGGAGGCCTACCTAGAGGCCCTCTCCCACCTGCAGTCCCCACTCGACCCCAGCACCCTGCTG
GCTGAAGTCTGCGTGGAGCAGTGCACCTTCATGGACTCCAAGATGAAGCCCCTGTGGATCATGTACAGCA
ACGAGGAGGCAGGCAGCGGCGGCAGCGTGGGCATCATCTTTAAGAACGGGGATGACCTCCGGCAGGACAT
GCTGACCCTGCAGATGATCCAGCTCATGGACGTCCTGTGGAAGCAGGAGGGGCTGGACCTGAGGATGACC
CCCTATGGCTGCCTCCCCACCGGGGACCGCACAGGCCTCATTGAGGTGGTACTCCGTTCAGACACCATCG
CCAACATCCAACTCAACAAGAGCAACATGGCAGCCACAGCCGCCTTCAACAAGGATGCCCTGCTCAACTG
GCTGAAGTCCAAGAACCCGGGGGAGGCCCTGGATCGAGCCATTAAGGAGTTCACCCTCTCCTGTGCTGGC
TATTGTGTGGCCACATATGTGCTGGGCATTGGCGATCGGCACAGCGACAACATCATGATCCGAGAGAGTG
GGCAGCTGTTCCACATTGATTTTGGCCACTTTCTGGGGAATTTCAAGACCAAGTTTGGAATCAACCGCGA
GCGTGTCCCATTCATCCTCACCTACGACTTTGTCCATGTGATTCAGCAGGGGAAGACTAATAATAGTGAG
AAATTTGAACGGTTCCGGGGCTACTGTGAAAGGGCCTACACCATCCTGCGGCGCCACGGGCTTCTCTTCC
TCCACCTCTTTGCCCTGATGCGGGCGGCAGGCCTGCCTGAGCTCAGCTGCTCCAAAGACATCCAGTATCT
CAAGGACTCCCTGGCACTGGGGAAAACAGAGGAGGAGGCACTGAAGCACTTCCGAGTGAAGTTTAACGAA
GCCCTCCGTGAGAGCTGGAAAACCAAAGTGAACTGGCTGGCCCACAACGTGTCCAAAGACAACAGGCAGT
TGCCAACTTTCTTGTACAAAGTGGTGATATCCAATTAACCCTCACTAAAGGTAGTTAAAGTATAGTTGTT
TGAGTCCCTATAGTGAGTCGTATTACCACCCAACTTTTCTATACAAAGTGGTTGATATCCAGCACAGTGG
CGGCCGCTCGAGTCTAGAGGGCCCGCGGTTCGAAGGTAAGCCTATCCCTAACCCTCTCCTCGGTCTCGAT
TCTACGCGTACCGGTTAGTAATGAGATCCCTCCCCCCCCCCTAACGTTACTGGCCGAAGCCGCTTGGAAT
AAGGCCGGTGTGCGTTTGTCTATATGTTATTTTCCACCATATTGCCGTCTTTTGGCAATGTGAGGGCCCG
GAAACCTGGCCCTGTCTTCTTGACGAGCATTCCTAGGGGTCTTTCCCCTCTCGCCAAAGGAATGCAAGGT
CTGTTGAATGTCGTGAAGGAAGCAGTTCCTCTGGAAGCTTCTTGAAGACAAACAACGTCTGTAGCGACCC
TTTGCAGGCAGCGGAACCCCCCACCTGGCGACAGGTGCCTCTGCGGCCAAAAGCCACGTGTATAAGATAC
ACCTGCAAAGGCGGCACAACCCCAGTGCCACGTTGTGAGTTGGATAGTTGTGGAAAGAGTCAAATGGCTC
TCCTCAAGCGTATTCAACAAGGGGCTGAAGGATGCCCAGAAGGTACCCCATTGTATGGGATCTGATCTGG
GGCCTCGGTGCACATGCTTTACATGTGTTTAGTCGAGGTTAAAAAAACGTCTAGGCCCCCCGAACCACGG
GGACGTGGTTTTCCTTTGAAAAACACGATGATAATATGGCCACACATATGACCGAGTACAAGCCCACGGT
GCGCCTCGCCACCCGCGACGACGTCCCCAGGGCCGTACGCACCCTCGCCGCCGCGTTCGCCGACTACCCC
GCCACGCGCCACACCGTCGATCCGGACCGCCACATCGAGCGGGTCACCGAGCTGCAAGAACTCTTCCTCA
CGCGCGTCGGGCTCGACATCGGCAAGGTGTGGGTCGCGGACGACGGCGCCGCGGTGGCGGTCTGGACCAC
GCCGGAGAGCGTCGAAGCGGGGGCGGTGTTCGCCGAGATCGGCCCGCGCATGGCCGAGTTGAGCGGTTCC
CGGCTGGCCGCGCAGCAACAGATGGAAGGCCTCCTGGCGCCGCACCGGCCCAAGGAGCCCGCGTGGTTCC
TGGCCACCGTCGGCGTCTCGCCCGACCACCAGGGCAAGGGTCTGGGCAGCGCCGTCGTGCTCCCCGGAGT
GGAGGCGGCCGAGCGCGCCGGGGTGCCCGCCTTCCTGGAGACCTCCGCGCCCCGCAACCTCCCCTTCTAC
GAGCGGCTCGGCTTCACCGTCACCGCCGACGTCGAGGTGCCCGAAGGACCGCGCACCTGGTGCATGACCC
GCAAGCCCGGTGCCTAAATCGATAGATCCTAATCAACCTCTGGATTACAAAATTTGTGAAAGATTGACTG
GTATTCTTAACTATGTTGCTCCTTTTACGCTATGTGGATACGCTGCTTTAATGCCTTTGTATCATGCTAT
TGCTTCCCGTATGGCTTTCATTTTCTCCTCCTTGTATAAATCCTGGTTGCTGTCTCTTTATGAGGAGTTG
TGGCCCGTTGTCAGGCAACGTGGCGTGGTGTGCACTGTGTTTGCTGACGCAACCCCCACTGGTTGGGGCA
TTGCCACCACCTGTCAGCTCCTTTCCGGGACTTTCGCTTTCCCCCTCCCTATTGCCACGGCGGAACTCAT
CGCCGCCTGCCTTGCCCGCTGCTGGACAGGGGCTCGGCTGTTGGGCACTGACAATTCCGTGGTGTTGTCG
GGGAAATCATCGTCCTTTCCTTGGCTGCTCGCCTGTGTTGCCACCTGGATTCTGCGCGGGACGTCCTTCT
GCTACGTCCCTTCGGCCCTCAATCCAGCGGACCTTCCTTCCCGCGGCCTGCTGCCGGCTCTGCGGCCTCT
TCCGCGTCTTCGCCTTCGCCCTCAGACGAGTCGGATCTCCCTTTGGGCCGCCTCCCCGCCTGAGATCCTT
TAAGACCAATGACTTACAAGGCAGCTGTAGATCTTAGCCACTTTTTAAAAGAAAAGGGGGGACTGGAAGG
GCTAATTCACTCCCAACGAAGACAAGATCTGCTTTTTGCTTGTACTGGGTCTCTCTGGTTAGACCAGATC
TGAGCCTGGGAGCTCTCTGGCTAACTAGGGAACCCACTGCTTAAGCCTCAATAAAGCTTGCCTTGAGTGC
TTCAAGTAGTGTGTGCCCGTCTGTTGTGTGACTCTGGTAACTAGAGATCCCTCAGACCCTTTTAGTCAGT
GTGGAAAATCTCTAGCAGTAGTAGTTCATGTCATCTTATTATTCAGTATTTATAACTTGCAAAGAAATGA
ATATCAGAGAGTGAGAGGCCCGGGTTAATTAAGGAAAGGGCTAGATCATTCTTGAAGACGAAAGGGCCTC
GTGATACGCCTATTTTTATAGGTTAATGTCATGATAATAATGGTTTCTTAGACGTCAGGTGGCACTTTTC
GGGGAAATGTGCGCGGAACCCCTATTTGTTTATTTTTCTAAATACATTCAAATATGTATCCGCTCATGAG
ACAATAACCCTGATAAATGCTTCAATAATATTGAAAAAGGAAGAGTATGAGTATTCAACATTTCCGTGTC
GCCCTTATTCCCTTTTTTGCGGCATTTTGCCTTCCTGTTTTTGCTCACCCAGAAACGCTGGTGAAAGTAA
AAGATGCTGAAGATCAGTTGGGTGCACGAGTGGGTTACATCGAACTGGATCTCAACAGCGGTAAGATCCT
TGAGAGTTTTCGCCCCGAAGAACGTTTTCCAATGATGAGCACTTTTAAAGTTCTGCTATGTGGCGCGGTA
TTATCCCGTGTTGACGCCGGGCAAGAGCAACTCGGTCGCCGCATACACTATTCTCAGAATGACTTGGTTG
AGTACTCACCAGTCACAGAAAAGCATCTTACGGATGGCATGACAGTAAGAGAATTATGCAGTGCTGCCAT
AACCATGAGTGATAACACTGCGGCCAACTTACTTCTGACAACGATCGGAGGACCGAAGGAGCTAACCGCT
TTTTTGCACAACATGGGGGATCATGTAACTCGCCTTGATCGTTGGGAACCGGAGCTGAATGAAGCCATAC
CAAACGACGAGCGTGACACCACGATGCCTGTAGCAATGGCAACAACGTTGCGCAAACTATTAACTGGCGA
ACTACTTACTCTAGCTTCCCGGCAACAATTAATAGACTGGATGGAGGCGGATAAAGTTGCAGGACCACTT
CTGCGCTCGGCCCTTCCGGCTGGCTGGTTTATTGCTGATAAATCTGGAGCCGGTGAGCGTGGGTCTCGCG
GTATCATTGCAGCACTGGGGCCAGATGGTAAGCCCTCCCGTATCGTAGTTATCTACACGACGGGGAGTCA
GGCAACTATGGATGAACGAAATAGACAGATCGCTGAGATAGGTGCCTCACTGATTAAGCATTGGTAACTG
TCAGACCAAGTTTACTCATATATACTTTAGATTGATTTAAAACTTCATTTTTAATTTAAAAGGATCTAGG
TGAAGATCCTTTTTGATAATCTCATGACCAAAATCCCTTAACGTGAGTTTTCGTTCCACTGAGCGTCAGA
CCCCGTAGAAAAGATCAAAGGATCTTCTTGAGATCCTTTTTTTCTGCGCGTAATCTGCTGCTTGCAAACA
AAAAAACCACCGCTACCAGCGGTGGTTTGTTTGCCGGATCAAGAGCTACCAACTCTTTTTCCGAAGGTAA
CTGGCTTCAGCAGAGCGCAGATACCAAATACTGTTCTTCTAGTGTAGCCGTAGTTAGGCCACCACTTCAA
GAACTCTGTAGCACCGCCTACATACCTCGCTCTGCTAATCCTGTTACCAGTGGCTGCTGCCAGTGGCGAT
AAGTCGTGTCTTACCGGGTTGGACTCAAGACGATAGTTACCGGATAAGGCGCAGCGGTCGGGCTGAACGG
GGGGTTCGTGCACACAGCCCAGCTTGGAGCGAACGACCTACACCGAACTGAGATACCTACAGCGTGAGCT
ATGAGAAAGCGCCACGCTTCCCGAAGGGAGAAAGGCGGACAGGTATCCGGTAAGCGGCAGGGTCGGAACA
GGAGAGCGCACGAGGGAGCTTCCAGGGGGAAACGCCTGGTATCTTTATAGTCCTGTCGGGTTTCGCCACC
TCTGACTTGAGCGTCGATTTTTGTGATGCTCGTCAGGGGGGCGGAGCCTATGGAAAAACGCCAGCAACGC
GGCCTTTTTACGGTTCCTGGCCTTTTGCTGGCCTTTTGCTCACATGTTCTTTCCTGCGTTATCCCCTGAT
TCTGTGGATAACCGTATTACCGCCTTTGAGTGAGCTGATACCGCTCGCCGCAGCCGAACGACCGAGCGCA
GCGAGTCAGTGAGCGAGGAAGCGGAAGAGCGCCCAATACGCAAACCGCCTCTCCCCGCGCGTTGGCCGAT
TCATTAATGCAGCAAGCTCATGGCTGACTAATTTTTTTTATTTATGCAGAGGCCGAGGCCGCCTCGGCCT
CTGAGCTATTCCAGAAGTAGTGAGGAGGCTTTTTTGGAGGCCTAGGCTTTTGCAAAAAGCTCCCCGTGGC
ACGACAGGTTTCCCGACTGGAAAGCGGGCAGTGAGCGCAACGCAATTAATGTGAGTTAGCTCACTCATTA
GGCACCCCAGGCTTTACACTTTATGCTTCCGGCTCGTATGTTGTGTGGAATTGTGAGCGGATAACAATTT
CACACAGGAAACAGCTATGACATGATTACGAATTTCACAAATAAAGCATTTTTTTCACTGCATTCTAGTT
GTGGTTTGTCCAAACTCATCAATGTATCTTATCATGTCTGGATCAACTGGATAACTCAAGCTAACCAAAA
TCATCCCAAACTTCCCACCCCATACCCTATTACCACTGCCAATTACCTGTGGTTTCATTTACTCTAAACC
TGTGATTCCTCTGAATTATTTTCATTTTAAAGAAATTGTATTTGTTAAATATGTACTACAAACTTAGTAG
T
