LOCUS       Exported 3132 bp ds-DNA linear SYN 03-JUL-2021
DEFINITION  Lentiviral expression of PIK3CD E873K.
ACCESSION   .
VERSION     .
KEYWORDS    pHAGE-PIK3CD-E873K
SOURCE      synthetic DNA construct
  ORGANISM  synthetic DNA construct
REFERENCE   1 (bases 1 to 3132)
  AUTHORS   Ng PK, Li J, Jeong KJ, Shao S, Chen H, Tsang YH, Sengupta S, Wang Z,
            Bhavana VH, Tran R, Soewito S, Minussi DC, Moreno D, Kong K,
            Dogruluk T, Lu H, Gao J, Tokheim C, Zhou DC, Johnson AM, Zeng J, Ip
            CKM, Ju Z, Wester M, Yu S, Li Y, Vellano CP, Schultz N, Karchin R,
            Ding L, Lu Y, Cheung LWT, Chen K, Shaw KR, Meric-Bernstam F, Scott
            KL, Yi S, Sahni N, Liang H, Mills GB
  TITLE     Systematic Functional Annotation of Somatic Mutations in Cancer.
  JOURNAL   Cancer Cell. 2018 Mar 12;33(3):450-462.e10. doi:
            10.1016/j.ccell.2018.01.021.
  PUBMED    29533785
REFERENCE   2 (bases 1 to 3132)
  AUTHORS   .
  TITLE     Direct Submission
  JOURNAL   Exported Jul 3, 2021 from SnapGene Server 1.1.58
            http://www.snapgene.com
FEATURES             Location/Qualifiers
     source          1..3132
                     /organism="synthetic DNA construct"
                     /mol_type="other DNA"
ORIGIN
        1 atgccccctg gggtggactg ccccatggaa ttctggacca aggaggagaa tcagagcgtt
       61 gtggttgact tcctgctgcc cacaggggtc tacctgaact tccctgtgtc ccgcaatgcc
      121 aacctcagca ccatcaagca gctgctgtgg caccgcgccc agtatgagcc gctcttccac
      181 atgctcagtg gccccgaggc ctatgtgttc acctgcatca accagacagc ggagcagcaa
      241 gagctggagg acgagcaacg gcgtctgtgt gacgtgcagc ccttcctgcc cgtcctgcgc
      301 ctggtggccc gtgagggcga ccgcgtgaag aagctcatca actcacagat cagcctcctc
      361 atcggcaaag gcctccacga gtttgactcc ttgtgcgacc cagaagtgaa cgactttcgc
      421 gccaagatgt gccaattctg cgaggaggcg gccgcccgcc ggcagcagct gggctgggag
      481 gcctggctgc agtacagttt ccccctgcag ctggagccct cggctcaaac ctgggggcct
      541 ggtaccctgc ggctcccgaa ccgggccctt ctggtcaacg ttaagtttga gggcagcgag
      601 gagagcttca ccttccaggt gtccaccaag gacgtgccgc tggcgctgat ggcctgtgcc
      661 ctgcggaaga aggccacagt gttccggcag ccgctggtgg agcagccgga agactacacg
      721 ctgcaggtga acggcaggca tgagtacctg tatggcagct acccgctctg ccagttccag
      781 tacatctgca gctgcctgca cagtgggttg acccctcacc tgaccatggt ccattcctcc
      841 tccatcctcg ccatgcggga tgagcagagc aaccctgccc cccaggtcca gaaaccgcgt
      901 gccaaaccac ctcccattcc tgcgaagaag ccttcctctg tgtccctgtg gtccctggag
      961 cagccgttcc gcatcgagct catccagggc agcaaagtga acgccgacga gcggatgaag
     1021 ctggtggtgc aggccgggct tttccacggc aacgagatgc tgtgcaagac ggtgtccagc
     1081 tcggaggtga gcgtgtgctc ggagcccgtg tggaagcagc ggctggagtt cgacatcaac
     1141 atctgcgacc tgccccgcat ggcccgtctc tgctttgcgc tgtacgccgt gatcgagaaa
     1201 gccaagaagg ctcgctccac caagaagaag tccaagaagg cggactgccc cattgcctgg
     1261 gccaacctca tgctgtttga ctacaaggac cagcttaaga ccggggaacg ctgcctctac
     1321 atgtggccct ccgtcccaga tgagaagggc gagctgctga accccacggg cactgtgcgc
     1381 agtaacccca acacggatag cgccgctgcc ctgctcatct gcctgcccga ggtggccccg
     1441 caccccgtgt actaccccgc cctggagaag atcttggagc tggggcgaca cagcgagtgt
     1501 gtgcatgtca ccgaggagga gcagctgcag ctgcgggaaa tcctggagcg gcgggggtct
     1561 ggggagctgt atgagcacga gaaggacctg gtgtggaagc tgcggcatga agtccaggag
     1621 cacttcccgg aggcgctagc ccggctgctg ctggtcacca agtggaacaa gcatgaggat
     1681 gtggcccaga tgctctacct gctgtgctcc tggccggagc tgcccgtcct gagcgccctg
     1741 gagctgctag acttcagctt ccccgattgc cacgtaggct ccttcgccat caagtcgctg
     1801 cggaaactga cggacgatga gctgttccag tacctgctgc agctggtgca ggtgctcaag
     1861 tacgagtcct acctggactg cgagctgacc aaattcctgc tggaccgggc cctggccaac
     1921 cgcaagatcg gccacttcct tttctggcac ctccgctccg agatgcacgt gccgtcggtg
     1981 gccctgcgct tcggcctcat cctggaggcc tactgcaggg gcagcaccca ccacatgaag
     2041 gtgctgatga agcaggggga agcactgagc aaactgaagg ccctgaatga cttcgtcaag
     2101 ctgagctctc agaagacccc caagccccag accaaggagc tgatgcactt gtgcatgcgg
     2161 caggaggcct acctagaggc cctctcccac ctgcagtccc cactcgaccc cagcaccctg
     2221 ctggctgaag tctgcgtgga gcagtgcacc ttcatggact ccaagatgaa gcccctgtgg
     2281 atcatgtaca gcaacgagga ggcaggcagc ggcggcagcg tgggcatcat ctttaagaac
     2341 ggggatgacc tccggcagga catgctgacc ctgcagatga tccagctcat ggacgtcctg
     2401 tggaagcagg aggggctgga cctgaggatg accccctatg gctgcctccc caccggggac
     2461 cgcacaggcc tcattgaggt ggtactccgt tcagacacca tcgccaacat ccaactcaac
     2521 aagagcaaca tggcagccac agccgccttc aacaaggatg ccctgctcaa ctggctgaag
     2581 tccaagaacc cgggggaggc cctggatcga gccattaagg agttcaccct ctcctgtgct
     2641 ggctattgtg tggccacata tgtgctgggc attggcgatc ggcacagcga caacatcatg
     2701 atccgagaga gtgggcagct gttccacatt gattttggcc actttctggg gaatttcaag
     2761 accaagtttg gaatcaaccg cgagcgtgtc ccattcatcc tcacctacga ctttgtccat
     2821 gtgattcagc aggggaagac taataatagt gagaaatttg aacggttccg gggctactgt
     2881 gaaagggcct acaccatcct gcggcgccac gggcttctct tcctccacct ctttgccctg
     2941 atgcgggcgg caggcctgcc tgagctcagc tgctccaaag acatccagta tctcaaggac
     3001 tccctggcac tggggaaaac agaggaggag gcactgaagc acttccgagt gaagtttaac
     3061 gaagccctcc gtgagagctg gaaaaccaaa gtgaactggc tggcccacaa cgtgtccaaa
     3121 gacaacaggc ag
//
